LOCUS       Exported 7030 bp ds-DNA circular SYN 13-MAY-2021
DEFINITION  Reporter plasmid with a 12-nucleotide specific ""barcode"" sequence.
            This plasmid is not available as an individual bacterial stab, but
            can be requested as part of the Plasmid-ID Kit (Kit #1000000168 )..
ACCESSION   .
VERSION     .
KEYWORDS    pOPS0518
SOURCE      synthetic DNA construct
  ORGANISM  synthetic DNA construct
REFERENCE   1 (bases 1 to 7030)
  AUTHORS   Mendoza-Suarez MA, Geddes BA, Sanchez-Canizares C, Ramirez-Gonzalez
            RH, Kirchhelle C, Jorrin B, Poole PS
  TITLE     Optimizing Rhizobium-legume symbioses by simultaneous measurement of
            rhizobial competitiveness and N2 fixation in nodules.
  JOURNAL   Proc Natl Acad Sci U S A. 2020 May 5;117(18):9822-9831. doi:
            10.1073/pnas.1921225117. Epub 2020 Apr 21.
  PUBMED    32317381
REFERENCE   2 (bases 1 to 7030)
  AUTHORS   .
  TITLE     Direct Submission
  JOURNAL   Exported May 13, 2021 from SnapGene Server 1.1.58
            http://www.snapgene.com
FEATURES             Location/Qualifiers
     source          1..7030
                     /organism="synthetic DNA construct"
                     /mol_type="other DNA"
     terminator      9..103
                     /label=lambda t0 terminator
                     /note="transcription terminator from phage lambda"
     primer_bind     complement(202..221)
                     /label=pENTR-R
                     /note="pENTR vectors, reverse primer"
     CDS             213..1028
                     /codon_start=1
                     /product="aminoglycoside phosphotransferase"
                     /label=KanR
                     /note="confers resistance to kanamycin in bacteria or G418
                     (Geneticin(R)) in eukaryotes"
                     /translation="MSHIQRETSCSRPRLNSNMDADLYGYKWARDNVGQSGATIYRLYG
                     KPDAPELFLKHGKGSVANDVTDEMVRLNWLTEFMPLPTIKHFIRTPDDAWLLTTAIPGK
                     TAFQVLEEYPDSGENIVDALAVFLRRLHSIPVCNCPFNSDRVFRLAQAQSRMNNGLVDA
                     SDFDDERNGWPVEQVWKEMHKLLPFSPDSVVTHGDFSLDNLIFDEGKLIGCIDVGRVGI
                     ADRYQDLAILWNCLGEFSPSLQKRLFQKYGIDNPDMNKLQFHLMLDEFF"
     oriT            1179..1287
                     /note="incP origin of transfer"
     CDS             complement(1348..2496)
                     /codon_start=1
                     /product="trans-acting replication protein that binds to
                     and activates oriV"
                     /label=trfA
                     /translation="MNRTFDRKAYRQELIDAGFSAEDAETIASRTVMRAPRETFQSVGS
                     IVQQATAKIERDSVQLAPPALPAPSAAVERSRRLEQEAAGLAKSMTIDTRGTMTTKKRK
                     TAGEDLAKQVSEAKQAALLKHTKQQIKEMQLSLFDIAPWPDTMRAMPNDTARSALFTTR
                     NKKIPREALQNKVIFHVNKDVKITYTGVELRADDDELVWQQVLEYAKRTPIGEPITFTF
                     YELCQDLGWSINGRYYTKAEECLSRLQATAMGFTSDRVGHLESVSLLHRFRVLDRGKKT
                     SRCQVLIDEEIVVLFAGDHYTKFIWEKYRKLSPTARRMFDYFSSHREPYPLKLETFRLM
                     CGSDSTRVKKWREQVGEACEELRGSGLVEHAWVNDDLVHCKR"
     rep_origin      2889..3420
                     /label=oriV
                     /note="incP origin of replication"
     terminator      5942..6028
                     /gene="Escherichia coli rrnB"
                     /label=rrnB T1 terminator
                     /note="transcription terminator T1 from the E. coli rrnB
                     gene"
     CDS             6275..6988
                     /codon_start=1
                     /product="GFP variant that folds robustly even when fused
                     to poorly folded proteins (Pedelacq et al., 2006)"
                     /label=superfolder GFP
                     /translation="MRKGEELFTGVVPILVELDGDVNGHKFSVRGEGEGDATNGKLTLK
                     FICTTGKLPVPWPTLVTTLTYGVQCFARYPDHMKQHDFFKSAMPEGYVQERTISFKDDG
                     TYKTRAEVKFEGDTLVNRIELKGIDFKEDGNILGHKLEYNFNSHNVYITADKQKNGIKA
                     NFKIRHNVEDGSVQLADHYQQNTPIGDGPVLLPDNHYLSTQSVLSKDPNEKRDHMVLLE
                     FVTAAGITHGMDELYK"
     primer_bind     complement(7008..7030)
                     /label=M13/pUC Forward
                     /note="In lacZ gene"
ORIGIN
        1 cgctcttgga ctcctgttga tagatccagt aatgacctca gaactccatc tggatttgtt
       61 cagaacgctc ggttgccgcc gggcgttttt tattggtgag aatccaggca attgtgtctc
      121 aaaatctctg atgttacatt gcacaagata aaaatatatc atcatgaaca ataaaactgt
      181 ctgcttacat aaacagtaat acaaggggtg ttatgagcca tattcagcgt gaaacgagct
      241 gtagccgtcc gcgtctgaac agcaacatgg atgcggatct gtatggctat aaatgggcgc
      301 gtgataacgt gggtcagagc ggcgcgacca tttatcgtct gtatggcaaa ccggatgcgc
      361 cggaactgtt tctgaaacat ggcaaaggca gcgtggcgaa cgatgtgacc gatgaaatgg
      421 tgcgtctgaa ctggctgacc gaatttatgc cgctgccgac cattaaacat tttattcgca
      481 ccccggatga tgcgtggctg ctgaccaccg cgattccggg caaaaccgcg tttcaggtgc
      541 tggaagaata tccggatagc ggcgaaaaca ttgtggatgc gctggccgtg tttctgcgtc
      601 gtctgcatag cattccggtg tgcaactgcc cgtttaacag cgatcgtgtg tttcgtctgg
      661 cccaggcgca gagccgtatg aacaacggcc tggtggatgc gagcgatttt gatgatgaac
      721 gtaacggctg gccggtggaa caggtgtgga aagaaatgca taaactgctg ccgtttagcc
      781 cggatagcgt ggtgacccac ggcgatttta gcctggataa cctgattttc gatgaaggca
      841 aactgattgg ctgcattgat gtgggccgtg tgggcattgc ggatcgttat caggatctgg
      901 ccattctgtg gaactgcctg ggcgaattta gcccgagcct gcaaaaacgt ctgtttcaga
      961 aatatggcat tgataatccg gatatgaaca aactgcaatt tcatctgatg ctggatgaat
     1021 ttttctaata attaattgaa ctacttttcc gctgcataac cctgcttcgg ggtcattata
     1081 gcgatttttt cggtatatcc atcctttttc gcacgatata caggattttg ccaaagggtt
     1141 cgtgtagact ttccttggtg tatccaacgg cgtcagccgg gcaggatagg tgaagtaggc
     1201 ccacccgcga gcgggtgttc cttcttcact gtcccttatt cgcacctggc ggtgctcaac
     1261 gggaatcctg ctctgcgagg ctggccgtag gccggccgcg atgcaggtgg ctgctgaacc
     1321 cccagccgga actgacccca caaggcccta gcgtttgcaa tgcaccaggt catcattgac
     1381 ccaggcgtgt tccaccaggc cgctgcctcg caactcttcg caggcttcgc cgacctgctc
     1441 gcgccacttc ttcacgcggg tggaatccga tccgcacatg aggcggaagg tttccagctt
     1501 gagcgggtac ggctcccggt gcgagctgaa atagtcgaac atccgtcggg ccgtcggcga
     1561 cagcttgcgg tacttctccc atatgaattt cgtgtagtgg tcgccagcaa acagcacgac
     1621 gatttcctcg tcgatcagga cctggcaacg ggacgttttc ttgccacggt ccaggacgcg
     1681 gaagcggtgc agcagcgaca ccgattccag gtgcccaacg cggtcggacg tgaagcccat
     1741 cgccgtcgcc tgtaggcgcg acaggcattc ctcggccttc gtgtaatacc ggccattgat
     1801 cgaccagccc aggtcctggc aaagctcgta gaacgtgaag gtgatcggct cgccgatagg
     1861 ggtgcgcttc gcgtactcca acacctgctg ccacaccagt tcgtcatcgt cggcccgcag
     1921 ctcgacgccg gtgtaggtga tcttcacgtc cttgttgacg tggaaaatga ccttgttttg
     1981 cagcgcctcg cgcgggattt tcttgttgcg cgtggtgaac agggcagagc gggccgtgtc
     2041 gtttggcatc gctcgcatcg tgtccggcca cggcgcaata tcgaacaagg aaagctgcat
     2101 ttccttgatc tgctgcttcg tgtgtttcag caacgcggcc tgcttggctt cgctgacctg
     2161 ttttgccagg tcctcgccgg cggtttttcg cttcttggtc gtcatagttc ctcgcgtgtc
     2221 gatggtcatc gacttcgcca aacctgccgc ctcctgttcg agccgacgcg aacgctccac
     2281 ggcggccgat ggcgcgggca gggcaggggg agccagttgc acgctgtcgc gctcgatctt
     2341 ggccgtagct tgctggacta tcgagccgac ggactggaag gtttcgcggg gcgcacgcat
     2401 gacggtgcgg cttgcgatgg tttcggcatc ctcggcggaa aaccccgcgt cgatcagttc
     2461 ttgcctgtat gccttccggt caaacgtccg attcattcac cctccttgcg ggattgcccc
     2521 ggaattaatt ccccggatcg atccgtcgat cttgatcccc tgcgccatca gatccttggc
     2581 ggcaagaaag ccatccagtt tactttgcag ggcttcccaa ccttaccaga gggcgcccca
     2641 gctggcaatt ccggttcgct tgctgtccat aaaaccgccc agtctagcta tcgccatgta
     2701 agcccactgc aagctacctg ctttctcttt gcgcttgcgt tttcccttgt ccagatagcc
     2761 cagtagctga cattcatccg gggtcagcac cgtttctgcg gactggcttt ctacgtggct
     2821 gccatttttg gggtgaggcc gttcgcggcc gaggggcgca gcccctgggg ggatgggagg
     2881 cccgcgttag cgggccggga gggttcgaga agggggggca ccccccttcg gcgtgcgcgg
     2941 tcacgcgcac agggcgcagc cctggttaaa aacaaggttt ataaatattg gtttaaaagc
     3001 aggttaaaag acaggttagc ggtggccgaa aaacgggcgg aaacccttgc aaatgctgga
     3061 ttttctgcct gtggacagcc cctcaaatgt caataggtgc gcccctcatc tgtcagcact
     3121 ctgcccctca agtgtcaagg atcgcgcccc tcatctgtca gtagtcgcgc ccctcaagtg
     3181 tcaataccgc agggcactta tccccaggct tgtccacatc atctgtggga aactcgcgta
     3241 aaatcaggcg ttttcgccga tttgcgaggc tggccagctc cacgtcgccg gccgaaatcg
     3301 agcctgcccc tcatctgtca acgccgcgcc gggtgagtcg gcccctcaag tgtcaacgtc
     3361 cgcccctcat ctgtcagtga gggccaagtt ttccgcgagg tatccacaac gccggcggcc
     3421 ctacatggct ctgctgtagt gagtgggttg cgctccggca gcggtcctga tcccccgcag
     3481 aaaaaaagga tctcaagaag atcctttgat cttttctaca ttactgcatg agcttgtgga
     3541 agtgtgctga gcataaatga ttctcctagc tgttctttgg gtaagtacgc catcaggacg
     3601 ttgtgagtgg cgcgattttt agcggctgaa atcagccctt gagcctgtcg gcaagtcgcg
     3661 tcatgaggtc catgcgctca tgcaggatcg ccacgaccaa cgcgggttcg cccgcacgcg
     3721 gcaggcaaaa aacgtagtgg tgttcgcagc gggccatccg cagcgcggga aagagttcgc
     3781 tcatgtcctt aaacgggcct tcgccggcgg caagcctggc tatgccctgt tccagcttag
     3841 cgatatagcg gcgcacctgc gccgcgcccc actcccggcg cgtgtagcgg atgatgccgc
     3901 gtagatcggc ttcggcctca gccgtgagga tgtaggccgt caagcgcgat ccccgctgag
     3961 ttcttcatca agaatttcgc cgacgctctt ggtggacacc ttgccggcaa gcccatcgtt
     4021 gatgcggttc cccagcatgg ttttcagttc ctgccatgcc tgatcggcat cagcgtcacc
     4081 ggggaacaga cgttcgaggg cgtattgctt aatggtcttg ccctgcaagg cggccagggc
     4141 tttcaggctc tggtgctgct ggtccgtcat gtcgattgtc aggcggctca ttggataacc
     4201 tccataaaat acacgtaacc acattagcac atatgtgggc gtgaggctac agcgcgaggc
     4261 gcattaaggt cgggaaaatg cgctaggcgc atttaaattg cgtattgctg taatgcgcca
     4321 tgccggctag actaggccca aatgggtata cccaatttga ccaaggggga cgcgatgagg
     4381 gcggccaagc actaccgaca acttctatcc atcgacttca acatcgaggc gctggccttc
     4441 gtgcctggac ccgacggcac acgcggccgg cgcatccacg tcctggggcg cgaggtccgc
     4501 gaccggcccg gcctggtcga gtacctttcg ccggcgttcg gctcgcgggt ggcgctggac
     4561 ggctactgca aggccaattt cgatgcagtg ctgcacctgg cgtaccccga tcatcagcaa
     4621 tggggccacg catgaagcgc cgaagctacg ccatgctgcg cgccgctgcc gcgctggccg
     4681 tcctggtcgt tgcctcgccg gcatgggccg agctgcgcgg cgaggtcgtg cgcatcatcg
     4741 acggcgacac catcgacgtg ctggtagaca agcagccggt gcgcgtgcgc ctggtggaca
     4801 ttgacgcgcc ggaaaagcgg caagccttcg gcgaacgtgc gcgccaggcg ctggccggca
     4861 tggtgttccg ccggcacgtc ctggtcgacg agaaggacac cgaccgttac ggccgcacgc
     4921 tgggcaccgt ctgggtcaac atggagctgg ccagccggcc gccgcagccg cgcaacgtca
     4981 acgccgcgat ggttcaccag ggcatggcgt gggcctatcg cttccacggc cgcgcggccg
     5041 accctgaaat gctgcggctc gaacaggagg cgcgaggcaa gcgcgtcggc ctctggtccg
     5101 atccgcacgc cgtcgagccg tggaaatggc gacgcgagag caacaaccgg agggacgaag
     5161 gttgaaggtc gcccgcatct acctgcgcgc cagtacggac gagcagaatc ttgaacgcca
     5221 ggagagcctt gtagcggcca cgcgggccgc cgggtactac gtcgccggca tctaccgcga
     5281 gaaggcgtcc ggcgcacgcg ccgaccggcc cgagctgctg cgcatgatcg cggacctgca
     5341 acctggtgaa gtcgtcgttg cggagaagat cgaccgcatc agccgcttgc cgttggccga
     5401 ggccgagcgc ctggttgcgt cgatccgggc caaaggggcc aagctggccg tgcctggcgt
     5461 ggtggacctg tcggagctgg ccgccgaggc gaacggagtg gcgaaaatcg ttctggaatc
     5521 cgtccaggac atgcttttga agctcgcctt gcagatggcc cgcgacgact acgaggatcg
     5581 gcgcgagcgt caacgtcagg gtgtccagtt ggcgaaggcc gccggccgct acaccggccg
     5641 caaacgtgac gccggcatgc acgaccgcat catcacgctt cgctccggcg gatcgagcat
     5701 tgccaagacg gccaagctgg tcggatgcag cccgagccag gtcaaacgag tgtgggcggc
     5761 ctggaacgcg cagcagcaaa aataaagccg ggcagtgccc ggcttttctc accttttcgc
     5821 gtcccgcagg gccgctgcga gcgccctacc tagatcctcg ctttccccct cggtgtagtc
     5881 cggccagggc acgaagggcg cggatgcgaa cctgttgagc aggtcagatc tagggcggcg
     5941 gatttgtcct actcaggaga gcgttcaccg acaaacaaca gataaaacga aaggcccagt
     6001 ctttcgactg agcctttcgt tttatttgat gcctgccgaa ttcggatccg gagctcgaca
     6061 cgacattgtc gtcacctttg tcgggtccgc gacaagcttt ttgttcctcg atcccgtatg
     6121 ttttcgccta aatatctgaa acagcagcaa attatttttc gttagctcaa tcggcccact
     6181 tggcacgagt cttgaaattt attgcgaggc ggcggagctg ccggccgcat ccgtgcggca
     6241 taaccacggt tgtgaacaaa tgaaggaagg ccaaatgcgt aaaggcgaag agctgttcac
     6301 tggtgtcgtc cctattctgg tggaactgga tggtgatgtc aacggtcata agttttccgt
     6361 gcgtggcgag ggtgaaggtg acgcaactaa tggtaaactg acgctgaagt tcatctgtac
     6421 tactggtaaa ctgccggtac cttggccgac tctggtaacg acgctgactt atggtgttca
     6481 gtgctttgct cgttatccgg accatatgaa gcagcatgac ttcttcaagt ccgccatgcc
     6541 ggaaggctat gtgcaggaac gcacgatttc ctttaaggat gacggcacgt acaaaacgcg
     6601 tgcggaagtg aaatttgaag gcgataccct ggtaaaccgc attgagctga aaggcattga
     6661 ctttaaagaa gatggcaata tcctgggcca taagctggaa tacaatttta acagccacaa
     6721 tgtttacatc accgccgata aacaaaaaaa tggcattaaa gcgaatttta aaattcgcca
     6781 caacgttgag gatggcagcg tgcagctggc tgatcactac cagcaaaaca ctccaatcgg
     6841 tgatggtcct gttctgctgc cagacaatca ctatctgagc acgcaaagcg ttctgtctaa
     6901 agatccgaac gagaaacgcg atcatatggt tctgctggag ttcgtaaccg cagcgggcat
     6961 cacgcatggt atggatgaac tgtacaaatg agcttgtatc tgcgcgtcgt tttacaacgt
     7021 cgtgactggg
//
