[The description below was written by a language model from this plasmid's Addgene catalogue record and the feature table of its GenBank file.]
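Description:
pOPS0518 is a 7,030 bp low-copy, broad-host-range bacterial reporter plasmid built on the pOGG026 backbone by Golden Gate assembly of domesticated modules. It replicates through the IncP (RK2-type) system: an oriV origin together with the trfA gene, whose product binds and activates oriV. This arrangement allows maintenance in a wide range of Gram-negative bacteria as well as E. coli. An IncP oriT allows the plasmid to be mobilised by conjugation, which fits with the recorded growth strain, a hemA-deficient S17-type donor that can supply transfer functions and be counter-selected after mating. Selection is by kanamycin through an aminoglycoside phosphotransferase gene. Lambda t0 and rrnB T1 terminators are also annotated in the plasmid.

According to the catalogue entry, the payload has three parts: a promoter module carrying PsNifH, a coding module for superfolder GFP, and a terminator module containing a unique 12-nucleotide barcode next to a universal primer-binding site. The feature table annotates the sfGFP coding sequence but not the nifH promoter or the barcode, and a region of about 2.5 kb between oriV and the rrnB terminator carries no annotation. Because nifH encodes a nitrogenase component, the promoter is expected to drive GFP under nitrogen-fixing conditions, giving a fluorescent readout of fixation activity.

The barcode is the only difference between this plasmid and the other members of the Plasmid-ID kit, so each tagged strain can be identified by amplifying and sequencing the barcode region from the common primer site. The associated publication indicates the set is used in rhizobia to measure strain competitiveness for legume nodule occupancy and N2 fixation at the same time.
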