Addgene plasmid #133159: pOPS0518
Purpose: Reporter plasmid with a 12-nucleotide specific "barcode" sequence. This plasmid is not available as an individual bacterial stab, but can be requested as part of the Plasmid-ID Kit (Kit #1000000168 ).
Depositing lab: Philip Poole. Depositing organization: University of Oxford. Publication: Optimizing Rhizobium-legume symbioses by simultaneous measurement of rhizobial competitiveness and N2 fixation in nodules. Mendoza-Suarez MA, Geddes BA, Sanchez-Canizares C, Ramirez-Gonzalez RH, Kirchhelle C, Jorrin B, Poole PS. Proc Natl Acad Sci U S A. 2020 May 5;117(18):9822-9831. doi: 10.1073/pnas.1921225117. Epub 2020 Apr 21. PubMed 32317381.
Backbone
  Vector backbone: pOGG026 (Addgene ID 113992)
  Vector type: Bacterial Expression
Growth in bacteria
  Bacterial resistance: Kanamycin, 50 μg/mL
  Growth temperature: 37°C
  Growth strain: ST18 (S17 delta pir delta hemA)
  Copy number: Low Copy
Gene/Insert
  Gene/Insert name: PU module (PsNifH from pOGG043), SC module (sfGFP from pOGG037), and T module (GTATCTGCGCGT and universal primer binding site)
  Species: Synthetic
  Mutation: Domesticated for Golden Gate cloning
  Cloning method: Unknown
Terms and licenses: Academic/Nonprofit Terms; Industry Terms: Not Available to Industry
Depositor comments: The only difference is the sequence: GTATCTGCGCGT . Please note that this plasmid may require a unique bacterial strain, so make sure to confirm that you can also obtain the appropriate growth strain. Please contact us or contact our distributors if you have any questions. This plasmid is not available as an individual bacterial stab, but can be requested as part of the Plasmid-ID Kit (Kit #1000000168 ).
How to cite: pOPS0518 was a gift from Philip Poole (Addgene plasmid # 133159)
